Addgene plasmid #18384: T4 Lysozyme A74P WT*
Depositing lab: Brian Matthews. Depositing organization: University of Oregon.
Backbone
  Vector backbone: pHS1403
  Backbone size w/o insert (bp): 5000
  Vector type: Bacterial Expression
Growth in bacteria
  Bacterial resistance: Ampicillin, 100 μg/mL
  Growth temperature: 37°C
  Growth strain: DH5alpha
  Copy number: High Copy
Gene/Insert
  Gene/Insert name: T4 Lysozyme (alt name: AA74P)
  Species: Bacteriophage T4
  Insert size (bp): 600
  Mutation: A74P this is WT*
  GenBank ID: NP_049736
  Entrez Gene: e (a.k.a. T4p123)
  Cloning method: Restriction Enzyme; 5′ cloning site BamHI (not destroyed); 3′ cloning site HindIII (not destroyed)
  Sequencing primers: 5′ na; 3′ GGCGTATCACGAGGCCC
Terms and licenses: Academic/Nonprofit Terms; Industry Terms: Not Available to Industry
Depositor comments: The BamHI site is 27 bp from the ATG and the HindIII site is 115 bp from the stop.
How to cite: T4 Lysozyme A74P WT* was a gift from Brian Matthews (Addgene plasmid # 18384 ; http://n2t.net/addgene:18384 ; RRID:Addgene_18384)
