[The description below was written by a language model from this plasmid's Addgene catalogue record.]
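Description:
T4 Lysozyme A74P WT* is a bacterial expression plasmid built on the pHS1403 backbone (about 5 kb without insert) that carries a mutant version of the bacteriophage T4 lysozyme gene (gene e). It is maintained in E. coli as a high-copy plasmid under ampicillin selection. The record does not name the origin of replication or the promoter that drives expression, and no feature table is provided, so the regulatory elements of the backbone cannot be described from the information given.

The insert is roughly 600 bp and was cloned as a BamHI–HindIII fragment, with both sites preserved. According to the depositor's comments, the BamHI site lies 27 bp from the start codon and the HindIII site 115 bp from the stop codon, so the fragment includes short flanking regions around the coding sequence and can be excised or transferred intact. The encoded protein carries the substitution A74P, replacing alanine 74 with proline. The "WT*" label indicates the background into which the mutation was introduced; in the T4 lysozyme literature this term conventionally refers to a cysteine-free pseudo-wild-type protein, although the record itself does not list the background substitutions. No affinity tags or fusion partners are recorded.

T4 lysozyme is a classic model system for protein folding, stability and structure studies. A single-site proline substitution such as this one would typically be used to produce the variant protein in E. coli and compare its properties with those of the reference protein, though the record does not state a specific purpose.
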