>Addgene plasmid #18384 | T4 Lysozyme A74P WT* | addgene partial sequence | sequence record 24170 | 3primeUP
CTNNGAAAAGCCGCTCATTGGCGGGCTCGATCTGCTCATGTTTGACAGCTTATCATCGATAAGCTTCGGC
AATAAATTCTTGATATGTTTTCATATGTTTCCTTTAAATATTTTAATTAGTAATTGTCTATTCAAGTAAT
TGTGAATATACTATCACAATTCCAAGAGAAAGTAAACAGCTTTATAGATTTTTATACGCGTCCCAAGTGC
CAGTTCTAAACGTTGTAATGACTCGTTTTGCGCGATTAGGTGTTTGATTATACCATCTACTTTTAGCTAA
GTTAACTGCTGCTTCATCCCAGCGTTTTTGTTGAAGCATACGTAAAGAGTTAGTAAATCCTGCCACACCG
GTTTCTCCCATTTGGAAAACCATATTAATCAATGCAGCGCGACGAACCGCATCAAGAGAATCATAAACCG
GTTTTAATTTAGCATTTCTCAGAATTCCGCGAACAGGAGCATCAACATCCTGATTAAAGAGTTTTTCAGC
CTCATCTTTTGTAATTACACCATTAGTATTACGCCCAATAGCTTTATCTAATTCAGATTTAGCAGCATTA
AGTGATGGACTTTTTGTAAGCAAATGACCGATGCCAATAGTGTAATAGCCTTCTGTGTCTTTATAGATTT
TAAGTCTAAGACCTTCATCTATACGTAACATTTCAAATATATTCATAATACCTCCTAAGCATCGATGGAT
CCTGTTTCCTGTGTGAAATTGTTATCCGCTCACAATTCCACACATTATACGAGCCGATGATTAATTGTCA
ACAGGGGGATGGGGAGTAAGCTGATCCTGTTTCCTGTGTGAAATTGTTATCCGCTCACAATTCCACACAT
TATACGAGCCGATGATTAATTGTCAACAGGGGGATGGGGGAGTAAGCTCATCGATGGATCGACCCGGGNT
NCCCGGGGGGAAATGGTNACCCGCTCANAATNCCNCACATTANACGAGCCGGAAGCATAAAGTGNAAAGC
CTGGGGNGCCNAAGGAGNGAGCNNACTTACNTNANTGNGNTGNGCNCNCNGNCCGCNTTNCNNNCGGGAA
ACCNGNCNGGCCNGGANCCNNNNNANGGGGNNAACN
